Addgene plasmid #131080: pYJ37-PB-CRISPR-NKX3.1-E1-gRNA2
Purpose: NKX3-1 knock out
Depositing lab: Xiaojun Lian. Depositing organization: Pennsylvania State University.
Backbone
  Vector backbone: PB-CRISPR
  Backbone size w/o insert (bp): 11659
  Vector type: Mammalian Expression, CRISPR
  Selectable markers: Puromycin
Growth in bacteria
  Bacterial resistance: Ampicillin, 100 μg/mL
  Growth temperature: 37°C
  Growth strain: NEB Stable
  Copy number: Unknown
Gene/Insert
  Gene/Insert name: NKX3.1 Exon1 gRNA2
  gRNA/shRNA sequence: GGACGTGAGCGGCTTGGACG
  Species: H. sapiens (human)
  Entrez Gene: NKX3-1 (a.k.a. BAPX2, NKX3, NKX3.1, NKX3A)
  Cloning method: Restriction Enzyme; 5′ cloning site Unknown (unknown if destroyed); 3′ cloning site Unknown (unknown if destroyed)
Terms and licenses: Academic/Nonprofit Terms; Industry Terms: Not Available to Industry
How to cite: pYJ37-PB-CRISPR-NKX3.1-E1-gRNA2 was a gift from Xiaojun Lian (Addgene plasmid # 131080 ; http://n2t.net/addgene:131080 ; RRID:Addgene_131080)
