[The description below was written by a language model from this plasmid's Addgene catalogue record and pLannotate feature annotations shown in this document.]
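Description:
pYJ37-PB-CRISPR-NKX3.1-E1-gRNA2 is an all-in-one mammalian CRISPR/Cas9 plasmid built on the PB-CRISPR backbone and intended to knock out human NKX3-1. In bacteria it is maintained through a high-copy ColE1/pUC-type origin and selected with ampicillin via the β-lactamase gene. The backbone also carries an f1 origin, lacZα and lac regulatory remnants, and flanking T7 and T3 promoters, typical of a pBluescript-style cloning vector.

The payload has two expression units. A human U6 RNA polymerase III promoter drives a single guide RNA, consisting of a spacer targeting exon 1 of NKX3-1 (the second guide of that design) fused to the Streptococcus pyogenes gRNA scaffold. Downstream, after an HIV-1 cPPT/CTS element, an EF-1α core promoter drives S. pyogenes Cas9. The annotation tool splits Cas9 into contiguous N- and C-terminal segments that together make up one continuous coding region. Cas9 is followed by a puromycin N-acetyltransferase gene and a WPRE, which enhances transcript stability and expression. The short gap between Cas9 and PuroR suggests a linking element such as a 2A peptide, but none is annotated. Puromycin allows enrichment of cells that carry the cassette.

The "PB" in the backbone name implies piggyBac transposon delivery, but no piggyBac terminal repeats appear in the feature table, so the record does not confirm this. The sequenced record is 9,798 nt, shorter than the catalogue's stated backbone size of 11,659 bp, a discrepancy the record leaves unexplained. The cloning sites used for the guide are not recorded.
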