Features (pLannotate 1.2.2; 19 found; start..end, strand, type, name):
     30..458     -  rep_origin     f1 ori (sequence partly withheld): f1 bacteriophage origin of replication; arrow indicates direction of (+) strand synthesis
    463..618     -  CDS            lacZα (fragment): LacZα fragment of β-galactosidase; lacZ fragment
    626..644     +  promoter       T7 promoter: promoter for bacteriophage T7 RNA polymerase
    998..1238    +  promoter       U6 promoter: RNA polymerase III promoter for human U6 snRNA
   1267..1342    +  misc_RNA       gRNA scaffold: guide RNA scaffold for the Streptococcus pyogenes CRISPR/Cas9 system
   1390..1507    +  misc_feature   cPPT/CTS: central polypurine tract and central termination sequence of HIV-1
   1576..1787    +  promoter       EF-1α core promoter: core promoter for human elongation factor EF-1α
   1891..3492    +  CDS            Cas9(N): N-terminal portion of Streptococcus pyogenes Cas9 (Zetsche et al., 2015)
   3493..5991    +  CDS            Cas9(C): C-terminal portion of Streptococcus pyogenes Cas9 (Zetsche et al., 2015)
   6112..6711    +  CDS            PuroR (fragment): puromycin N-acetyltransferase; pac from Streptomyces; confers resistance to puromycin
   6727..7315    +  misc_feature   WPRE: woodchuck hepatitis virus posttranscriptional regulatory element
   7610..7628    -  promoter       T3 promoter: promoter for bacteriophage T3 RNA polymerase
   7673..7689    -  protein_bind   lac operator: The lac repressor binds to the lac operator to inhibit transcription in E. coli. This inhibition can be relieved by adding lactose or isopropyl-β-D-thiogalactopyranoside (IPTG). lac repressor encoded by lacI
   7697..7727    -  promoter       lac promoter: promoter for the E. coli lac operon
   7742..7763    -  protein_bind   CAP binding site: CAP binding activates transcription in the presence of cAMP. E. coli catabolite activator protein
   7776..7868    -  CDS            lacI (fragment): lac repressor; lacI; The lac repressor binds to the lac operator to inhibit transcription in E. coli. This inhibition can be relieved by adding lactose or isopropyl-β-D-thiogalactopyranoside (IPTG).
   8051..8639    -  rep_origin     ori: high-copy-number ColE1/pMB1/pBR322/pUC origin of replication
   8810..9670    -  CDS            AmpR: β-lactamase; bla; confers resistance to ampicillin, carbenicillin, and related antibiotics
   9671..9775    -  promoter       AmpR promoter: bla
>Addgene plasmid #131080 | pYJ37-PB-CRISPR-NKX3.1-E1-gRNA2 | addgene full sequence | sequence record 256761 | Addgene NGS Result
CTAAATTGTAAGCGTTAATATTTTGTTAAAATTCGCGTTAAATTTTTGTTAAATCAGCTCATTTTTTAAC
CAATAGGCCGAAATCGGCAAAATCCCTTATAAATCAAAAGAATAGACCGAGATAGGGT
[37 nt withheld, positions 129-165]
AAAGAACGTGGACTCCAACGTCAAAGG
[49 nt withheld, positions 193-241]
T
[91 nt withheld, positions 243-333]
G
[124 nt withheld, positions 335-458]
CCCATTCGCCATTCAGGCTGCGCAACTGTTGGGAAGGGCGATCGGTGCGGGCCTCTTCGCTATTACGCCA
GCTGGCGAAAGGGGGATGTGCTGCAAGGCGATTAAGTTGGGTAACGCCAGGGTTTTCCCAGTCACGACGT
TGTAAAACGACGGCCAGTGAGCGCGCGTAATACGACTCACTATAGGGCGAATTGGGGCGCGCCATTCTAG
ATTAACCCTAGAAAGATAGTCTGCGTAAAATTGACGCATGCATTCTTGAAATATTGCTCTCTCTTTCTAA
ATAGCGCGAATCCGTCGCTGTGCATTTAGGACATCTCAGTCGCCGCTTGGAGCTCCCGTGAGGCGTGCTT
GTCAATGCGGTAAGTGTCACTGATTTTGAACTATAACGACCGCGTGAGTCAAAATGACGCATGATTATCT
TTTACGTGACTTTTAAGATTTAACTCATACGATAATTATATTGTTATTTCATGTTCTACTTACGTGATAA
CTTATTATATATATATTTTCTTGTTATAGATATCAACTAGAATGCTAGCGAGGGCCTATTTCCCATGATT
CCTTCATATTTGCATATACGATACAAGGCTGTTAGAGAGATAATTAGAATTAATTTGACTGTAAACACAA
AGATATTAGTACAAAATACGTGACGTAGAAAGTAATAATTTCTTGGGTAGTTTGCAGTTTTAAAATTATG
TTTTAAAATGGACTATCATATGCTTACCGTAACTTGAAAGTATTTCGATTTCTTGGCTTTATATATCTTG
TGGAAAGGACGAAACACCGGACGTGAGCGGCTTGGACGGTTTTAGAGCTAGAAATAGCAAGTTAAAATAA
GGCTAGTCCGTTATCAACTTGAAAAAGTGGCACCGAGTCGGTGCTTTTTTGAATTCTAGATCTTGAGACA
AATGGCAGTATTCATCCACAATTTTAAAAGAAAAGGGGGGATTGGGGGGTACAGTGCAGGGGAAAGAATA
GTAGACATAATAGCAACAGACATACAAACTAAAGAATTACAAAAACAAATTACAAAAATTCAAAATTTTC
GGGTTTATTACAGGGACAGCAGAGATCCACTTTGGCGCCGGCTCGAGTGGCTCCGGTGCCCGTCAGTGGG
CAGAGCGCACATCGCCCACAGTCCCCGAGAAGTTGGGGGGAGGGGTCGGCAATTGAACCGGTGCCTAGAG
AAGGTGGCGCGGGGTAAACTGGGAAAGTGATGTCGTGTACTGGCTCCGCCTTTTTCCCGAGGGTGGGGGA
GAACCGTATATAAGTGCAGTAGTCGCCGTGAACGTTCTTTTTCGCAACGGGTTTGCCGCCAGAACACAGG
TGTCGTGACGCGGGATCCGCCACCATGGATTACAAAGACGATGACGATAAGATGGCCCCAAAGAAGAAGC
GGAAGGTCGGTATCCACGGAGTCCCAGCAGCCGACAAGAAGTACAGCATCGGCCTGGACATCGGCACCAA
CTCTGTGGGCTGGGCCGTGATCACCGACGAGTACAAGGTGCCCAGCAAGAAATTCAAGGTGCTGGGCAAC
ACCGACCGGCACAGCATCAAGAAGAACCTGATCGGAGCCCTGCTGTTCGACAGCGGCGAAACAGCCGAGG
CCACCCGGCTGAAGAGAACCGCCAGAAGAAGATACACCAGACGGAAGAACCGGATCTGCTATCTGCAAGA
GATCTTCAGCAACGAGATGGCCAAGGTGGACGACAGCTTCTTCCACAGACTGGAAGAGTCCTTCCTGGTG
GAAGAGGATAAGAAGCACGAGCGGCACCCCATCTTCGGCAACATCGTGGACGAGGTGGCCTACCACGAGA
AGTACCCCACCATCTACCACCTGAGAAAGAAACTGGTGGACAGCACCGACAAGGCCGACCTGCGGCTGAT
CTATCTGGCCCTGGCCCACATGATCAAGTTCCGGGGCCACTTCCTGATCGAGGGCGACCTGAACCCCGAC
AACAGCGACGTGGACAAGCTGTTCATCCAGCTGGTGCAGACCTACAACCAGCTGTTCGAGGAAAACCCCA
TCAACGCCAGCGGCGTGGACGCCAAGGCCATCCTGTCTGCCAGACTGAGCAAGAGCAGACGGCTGGAAAA
TCTGATCGCCCAGCTGCCCGGCGAGAAGAAGAATGGCCTGTTCGGAAACCTGATTGCCCTGAGCCTGGGC
CTGACCCCCAACTTCAAGAGCAACTTCGACCTGGCCGAGGATGCCAAACTGCAGCTGAGCAAGGACACCT
ACGACGACGACCTGGACAACCTGCTGGCCCAGATCGGCGACCAGTACGCCGACCTGTTTCTGGCCGCCAA
GAACCTGTCCGACGCCATCCTGCTGAGCGACATCCTGAGAGTGAACACCGAGATCACCAAGGCCCCCCTG
AGCGCCTCTATGATCAAGAGATACGACGAGCACCACCAGGACCTGACCCTGCTGAAAGCTCTCGTGCGGC
AGCAGCTGCCTGAGAAGTACAAAGAGATTTTCTTCGACCAGAGCAAGAACGGCTACGCCGGCTACATTGA
CGGCGGAGCCAGCCAGGAAGAGTTCTACAAGTTCATCAAGCCCATCCTGGAAAAGATGGACGGCACCGAG
GAACTGCTCGTGAAGCTGAACAGAGAGGACCTGCTGCGGAAGCAGCGGACCTTCGACAACGGCAGCATCC
CCCACCAGATCCACCTGGGAGAGCTGCACGCCATTCTGCGGCGGCAGGAAGATTTTTACCCATTCCTGAA
GGACAACCGGGAAAAGATCGAGAAGATCCTGACCTTCCGCATCCCCTACTACGTGGGCCCTCTGGCCAGG
GGAAACAGCAGATTCGCCTGGATGACCAGAAAGAGCGAGGAAACCATCACCCCCTGGAACTTCGAGGAAG
TGGTGGACAAGGGCGCTTCCGCCCAGAGCTTCATCGAGCGGATGACCAACTTCGATAAGAACCTGCCCAA
CGAGAAGGTGCTGCCCAAGCACAGCCTGCTGTACGAGTACTTCACCGTGTATAACGAGCTGACCAAAGTG
AAATACGTGACCGAGGGAATGAGAAAGCCCGCCTTCCTGAGCGGCGAGCAGAAAAAGGCCATCGTGGACC
TGCTGTTCAAGACCAACCGGAAAGTGACCGTGAAGCAGCTGAAAGAGGACTACTTCAAGAAAATCGAGTG
CTTCGACTCCGTGGAAATCTCCGGCGTGGAAGATCGGTTCAACGCCTCCCTGGGCACATACCACGATCTG
CTGAAAATTATCAAGGACAAGGACTTCCTGGACAATGAGGAAAACGAGGACATTCTGGAAGATATCGTGC
TGACCCTGACACTGTTTGAGGACAGAGAGATGATCGAGGAACGGCTGAAAACCTATGCCCACCTGTTCGA
CGACAAAGTGATGAAGCAGCTGAAGCGGCGGAGATACACCGGCTGGGGCAGGCTGAGCCGGAAGCTGATC
AACGGCATCCGGGACAAGCAGTCCGGCAAGACAATCCTGGATTTCCTGAAGTCCGACGGCTTCGCCAACA
GAAACTTCATGCAGCTGATCCACGACGACAGCCTGACCTTTAAAGAGGACATCCAGAAAGCCCAGGTGTC
CGGCCAGGGCGATAGCCTGCACGAGCACATTGCCAATCTGGCCGGCAGCCCCGCCATTAAGAAGGGCATC
CTGCAGACAGTGAAGGTGGTGGACGAGCTCGTGAAAGTGATGGGCCGGCACAAGCCCGAGAACATCGTGA
TCGAAATGGCCAGAGAGAACCAGACCACCCAGAAGGGACAGAAGAACAGCCGCGAGAGAATGAAGCGGAT
CGAAGAGGGCATCAAAGAGCTGGGCAGCCAGATCCTGAAAGAACACCCCGTGGAAAACACCCAGCTGCAG
AACGAGAAGCTGTACCTGTACTACCTGCAGAATGGGCGGGATATGTACGTGGACCAGGAACTGGACATCA
ACCGGCTGTCCGACTACGATGTGGACCATATCGTGCCTCAGAGCTTTCTGAAGGACGACTCCATCGACAA
CAAGGTGCTGACCAGAAGCGACAAGAACCGGGGCAAGAGCGACAACGTGCCCTCCGAAGAGGTCGTGAAG
AAGATGAAGAACTACTGGCGGCAGCTGCTGAACGCCAAGCTGATTACCCAGAGAAAGTTCGACAATCTGA
CCAAGGCCGAGAGAGGCGGCCTGAGCGAACTGGATAAGGCCGGCTTCATCAAGAGACAGCTGGTGGAAAC
CCGGCAGATCACAAAGCACGTGGCACAGATCCTGGACTCCCGGATGAACACTAAGTACGACGAGAATGAC
AAGCTGATCCGGGAAGTGAAAGTGATCACCCTGAAGTCCAAGCTGGTGTCCGATTTCCGGAAGGATTTCC
AGTTTTACAAAGTGCGCGAGATCAACAACTACCACCACGCCCACGACGCCTACCTGAACGCCGTCGTGGG
AACCGCCCTGATCAAAAAGTACCCTAAGCTGGAAAGCGAGTTCGTGTACGGCGACTACAAGGTGTACGAC
GTGCGGAAGATGATCGCCAAGAGCGAGCAGGAAATCGGCAAGGCTACCGCCAAGTACTTCTTCTACAGCA
ACATCATGAACTTTTTCAAGACCGAGATTACCCTGGCCAACGGCGAGATCCGGAAGCGGCCTCTGATCGA
GACAAACGGCGAAACCGGGGAGATCGTGTGGGATAAGGGCCGGGATTTTGCCACCGTGCGGAAAGTGCTG
AGCATGCCCCAAGTGAATATCGTGAAAAAGACCGAGGTGCAGACAGGCGGCTTCAGCAAAGAGTCTATCC
TGCCCAAGAGGAACAGCGATAAGCTGATCGCCAGAAAGAAGGACTGGGACCCTAAGAAGTACGGCGGCTT
CGACAGCCCCACCGTGGCCTATTCTGTGCTGGTGGTGGCCAAAGTGGAAAAGGGCAAGTCCAAGAAACTG
AAGAGTGTGAAAGAGCTGCTGGGGATCACCATCATGGAAAGAAGCAGCTTCGAGAAGAATCCCATCGACT
TTCTGGAAGCCAAGGGCTACAAAGAAGTGAAAAAGGACCTGATCATCAAGCTGCCTAAGTACTCCCTGTT
CGAGCTGGAAAACGGCCGGAAGAGAATGCTGGCCTCTGCCGGCGAACTGCAGAAGGGAAACGAACTGGCC
CTGCCCTCCAAATATGTGAACTTCCTGTACCTGGCCAGCCACTATGAGAAGCTGAAGGGCTCCCCCGAGG
ATAATGAGCAGAAACAGCTGTTTGTGGAACAGCACAAGCACTACCTGGACGAGATCATCGAGCAGATCAG
CGAGTTCTCCAAGAGAGTGATCCTGGCCGACGCTAATCTGGACAAAGTGCTGTCCGCCTACAACAAGCAC
CGGGATAAGCCCATCAGAGAGCAGGCCGAGAATATCATCCACCTGTTTACCCTGACCAATCTGGGAGCCC
CTGCCGCCTTCAAGTACTTTGACACCACCATCGACCGGAAGAGGTACACCAGCACCAAAGAGGTGCTGGA
CGCCACCCTGATCCACCAGAGCATCACCGGCCTGTACGAGACACGGATCGACCTGTCTCAGCTGGGAGGC
GACAAGCGTCCTGCTGCTACTAAGAAAGCTGGTCAAGCTAAGAAAAAGAAAGCTAGCGGCAGCGGCGCCA
CCAACTTCAGCCTGCTGAAGCAGGCCGGCGACGTGGAGGAGAACCCCGGCCCCATGACCGAGTACAAGCC
CACGGTGCGCCTCGCCACCCGCGACGACGTCCCCAGGGCCGTACGCACCCTCGCCGCCGCGTTCGCCGAC
TACCCCGCCACGCGCCACACCGTCGATCCGGACCGCCACATCGAGCGGGTCACCGAGCTGCAAGAACTCT
TCCTCACGCGCGTCGGGCTCGACATCGGCAAGGTGTGGGTCGCGGACGACGGCGCCGCGGTGGCGGTCTG
GACCACGCCGGAGAGCGTCGAAGCGGGGGCGGTGTTCGCCGAGATCGGCCCGCGCATGGCCGAGTTGAGC
GGTTCCCGGCTGGCCGCGCAGCAACAGATGGAAGGCCTCCTGGCGCCGCACCGGCCCAAGGAGCCCGCGT
GGTTCCTGGCCACCGTCGGAGTCTCGCCCGACCACCAGGGCAAGGGTCTGGGCAGCGCCGTCGTGCTCCC
CGGAGTGGAGGCGGCCGAGCGCGCCGGGGTGCCCGCCTTCCTGGAGACCTCCGCGCCCCGCAACCTCCCC
TTCTACGAGCGGCTCGGCTTCACCGTCACCGCCGACGTCGAGGTGCCCGAAGGACCGCGCACCTGGTGCA
TGACCCGCAAGCCCGGTGCCTGAACGCGTTAAGTCGACAATCAACCTCTGGATTACAAAATTTGTGAAAG
ATTGACTGGTATTCTTAACTATGTTGCTCCTTTTACGCTATGTGGATACGCTGCTTTAATGCCTTTGTAT
CATGCTATTGCTTCCCGTATGGCTTTCATTTTCTCCTCCTTGTATAAATCCTGGTTGCTGTCTCTTTATG
AGGAGTTGTGGCCCGTTGTCAGGCAACGTGGCGTGGTGTGCACTGTGTTTGCTGACGCAACCCCCACTGG
TTGGGGCATTGCCACCACCTGTCAGCTCCTTTCCGGGACTTTCGCTTTCCCCCTCCCTATTGCCACGGCG
GAACTCATCGCCGCCTGCCTTGCCCGCTGCTGGACAGGGGCTCGGCTGTTGGGCACTGACAATTCCGTGG
TGTTGTCGGGGAAATCATCGTCCTTTCCTTGGCTGCTCGCCTGTGTTGCCACCTGGATTCTGCGCGGGAC
GTCCTTCTGCTACGTCCCTTCGGCCCTCAATCCAGCGGACCTTCCTTCCCGCGGCCTGCTGCCGGCTCTG
CGGCCTCTTCCGCGTCTTCGCCTTCGCCCTCAGACGAGTCGGATCTCCCTTTGGGCCGCCTCCCCGCACT
AGTTAAAAGTTTTGTTACTTTATAGAAGAAATTTTGAGTTTTTGTTTTTTTTTAATAAATAAATAAACAT
AAATAAATTGTTTGTTGAATTTATTATTAGTATGTAAGTGTAAATATAATAAAACTTAATATCTATTCAA
ATTAATAAATAAACCTCGATATACAGACCGATAAAACACATGCGTCAATTTTACGCATGATTATCTTTAA
CGTACGTCACAATATGATTATCTTTCTAGGGTTAATCTAGTATACGCGTATGCGGCCGCTTAATTAATCC
AGCTTTTGTTCCCTTTAGTGAGGGTTAATTGCGCGCTTGGCGTAATCATGGTCATAGCTGTTTCCTGTGT
GAAATTGTTATCCGCTCACAATTCCACACAACATACGAGCCGGAAGCATAAAGTGTAAAGCCTGGGGTGC
CTAATGAGTGAGCTAACTCACATTAATTGCGTTGCGCTCACTGCCCGCTTTCCAGTCGGGAAACCTGTCG
TGCCAGCTGCATTAATGAATCGGCCAACGCGCGGGGAGAGGCGGTTTGCGTATTGGGCGCTCTTCCGCTT
CCTCGCTCACTGACTCGCTGCGCTCGGTCGTTCGGCTGCGGCGAGCGGTATCAGCTCACTCAAAGGCGGT
AATACGGTTATCCACAGAATCAGGGGATAACGCAGGAAAGAACATGTGAGCAAAAGGCCAGCAAAAGGCC
AGGAACCGTAAAAAGGCCGCGTTGCTGGCGTTTTTCCATAGGCTCCGCCCCCCTGACGAGCATCACAAAA
ATCGACGCTCAAGTCAGAGGTGGCGAAACCCGACAGGACTATAAAGATACCAGGCGTTTCCCCCTGGAAG
CTCCCTCGTGCGCTCTCCTGTTCCGACCCTGCCGCTTACCGGATACCTGTCCGCCTTTCTCCCTTCGGGA
AGCGTGGCGCTTTCTCATAGCTCACGCTGTAGGTATCTCAGTTCGGTGTAGGTCGTTCGCTCCAAGCTGG
GCTGTGTGCACGAACCCCCCGTTCAGCCCGACCGCTGCGCCTTATCCGGTAACTATCGTCTTGAGTCCAA
CCCGGTAAGACACGACTTATCGCCACTGGCAGCAGCCACTGGTAACAGGATTAGCAGAGCGAGGTATGTA
GGCGGTGCTACAGAGTTCTTGAAGTGGTGGCCTAACTACGGCTACACTAGAAGAACAGTATTTGGTATCT
GCGCTCTGCTGAAGCCAGTTACCTTCGGAAAAAGAGTTGGTAGCTCTTGATCCGGCAAACAAACCACCGC
TGGTAGCGGTGGTTTTTTTGTTTGCAAGCAGCAGATTACGCGCAGAAAAAAAGGATCTCAAGAAGATCCT
TTGATCTTTTCTACGGGGTCTGACGCTCAGTGGAACGAAAACTCACGTTAAGGGATTTTGGTCATGAGAT
TATCAAAAAGGATCTTCACCTAGATCCTTTTAAATTAAAAATGAAGTTTTAAATCAATCTAAAGTATATA
TGAGTAAACTTGGTCTGACAGTTACCAATGCTTAATCAGTGAGGCACCTATCTCAGCGATCTGTCTATTT
CGTTCATCCATAGTTGCCTGACTCCCCGTCGTGTAGATAACTACGATACGGGAGGGCTTACCATCTGGCC
CCAGTGCTGCAATGATACCGCGAGACCCACGCTCACCGGCTCCAGATTTATCAGCAATAAACCAGCCAGC
CGGAAGGGCCGAGCGCAGAAGTGGTCCTGCAACTTTATCCGCCTCCATCCAGTCTATTAATTGTTGCCGG
GAAGCTAGAGTAAGTAGTTCGCCAGTTAATAGTTTGCGCAACGTTGTTGCCATTGCTACAGGCATCGTGG
TGTCACGCTCGTCGTTTGGTATGGCTTCATTCAGCTCCGGTTCCCAACGATCAAGGCGAGTTACATGATC
CCCCATGTTGTGCAAAAAAGCGGTTAGCTCCTTCGGTCCTCCGATCGTTGTCAGAAGTAAGTTGGCCGCA
GTGTTATCACTCATGGTTATGGCAGCACTGCATAATTCTCTTACTGTCATGCCATCCGTAAGATGCTTTT
CTGTGACTGGTGAGTACTCAACCAAGTCATTCTGAGAATAGTGTATGCGGCGACCGAGTTGCTCTTGCCC
GGCGTCAATACGGGATAATACCGCGCCACATAGCAGAACTTTAAAAGTGCTCATCATTGGAAAACGTTCT
TCGGGGCGAAAACTCTCAAGGATCTTACCGCTGTTGAGATCCAGTTCGATGTAACCCACTCGTGCACCCA
ACTGATCTTCAGCATCTTTTACTTTCACCAGCGTTTCTGGGTGAGCAAAAACAGGAAGGCAAAATGCCGC
AAAAAAGGGAATAAGGGCGACACGGAAATGTTGAATACTCATACTCTTCCTTTTTCAATATTATTGAAGC
ATTTATCAGGGTTATTGTCTCATGAGCGGATACATATTTGAATGTATTTAGAAAAATAAACAAATAGGGG
TTCCGCGCACATTTCCCCGAAAAGTGCCAC
